Addgene plasmid #21487: SB52
Depositing lab: Shoumo Bhattacharya. Depositing organization: University of Oxford. Publication: Functional role of p35srj, a novel p300/CBP binding protein, during transactivation by HIF-1. Bhattacharya S, Michels CL, Leung MK, Arany ZP, Kung AL, Livingston DM. Genes Dev. 1999 Jan 1. 13(1):64-75. 10.1101/gad.13.1.64 PubMed 9887100.
Backbone
  Vector backbone: pcDNA3
  Backbone manufacturer: Invitrogen
  Backbone size w/o insert (bp): 5400
  Vector type: Mammalian Expression
Growth in bacteria
  Bacterial resistance: Ampicillin, 100 μg/mL
  Growth temperature: 37°C
  Growth strain: DH5alpha
  Copy number: High Copy
Gene/Insert
  Gene/Insert name: Cited2 (alt name: p35srj (MRG1))
  Species: H. sapiens (human)
  Insert size (bp): 1200
  GenBank ID: AF109161
  Entrez Gene: CITED2 (a.k.a. ASD8, MRG-1, MRG1, P35SRJ, VSD2)
  Cloning method: Restriction Enzyme; 5′ cloning site ecoRI (not destroyed); 3′ cloning site rsaI (unknown if destroyed)
  Sequencing primers: 5′ T7; 3′ SP6
Terms and licenses: Academic/Nonprofit Terms; Industry Terms: Not Available to Industry
Depositor comments: Ligated into the EcoRI/EcoRV sites of pcDNA3
How to cite: SB52 was a gift from Shoumo Bhattacharya (Addgene plasmid # 21487 ; http://n2t.net/addgene:21487 ; RRID:Addgene_21487)
