[The description below was written by a language model from this plasmid's Addgene catalogue record.]
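Description:
SB52 is a mammalian expression plasmid built on the pcDNA3 backbone (about 5.4 kb without insert) and carrying an approximately 1.2 kb human CITED2 insert, a gene also known as p35srj or MRG1. The fragment was cloned by restriction digestion, with an EcoRI site retained at the 5′ end and an RsaI-cut blunt end at the 3′ side, and was ligated into the EcoRI and EcoRV sites of the vector's polylinker; whether the 3′ junction site survives is not recorded. The plasmid is maintained in E. coli as a high-copy construct under ampicillin selection. The T7 and SP6 primer sites listed for sequencing flank the polylinker, so the insert can be read from both ends.

No feature table accompanies the record, so the regulatory elements are not listed explicitly. As a standard pcDNA3 derivative, the insert would be expected to sit downstream of the CMV immediate-early promoter and upstream of a bovine growth hormone polyadenylation signal, and the backbone normally also carries a neomycin resistance cassette for G418 selection of stably transfected mammalian cells. The record does not mention any epitope tag or fusion partner, nor does it state whether the insert includes untranslated regions in addition to the coding sequence.

The associated study characterised p35srj as a p300/CBP-binding protein and examined its role during transactivation by HIF-1. The plasmid is therefore suited to expressing CITED2 in transfected mammalian cells, for example to study its interaction with p300/CBP or its effect on hypoxia-responsive transcription.
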