>Addgene plasmid #21487 | SB52 | addgene partial sequence | sequence record 55125 | CMV-F 5'-CGCAAATGGGCGGTAGGCGTG-3'
CTAGAGAACCCACTGCTTACTGGCTTATCGAAATTAATACGACTCACTATAGGGAGACCCAAGCTTGGTA
CCGAGCTCGGATCCACTAGTAACGGCCGCCAGTGTGCTGGAATTCGGCACGAGGTCCTGCCGAGCTGTGA
GGGCAACGGAGGGGAAATAAAAGGGAACGGCTCCGAATCTGCCCCAGCGGCCGCTGCGAGACCTCGGCGC
CGACATCGCGACAGCGAAGCGCTTTGCACGCCAGGAAGGTCCCCTCTATGTGCTGCTGAGCCGGTCCTGG
ACGCGACGAGCCCGCCCTCGGTCTTCGGAGCAGAAATCGCAAAAACGGAAGGACTGGAAATGGCAGACCA
TATGATGGCCATGAACCACGGGCGCTTCCCCGACGGCACCAATGGGCTGCACCATCACCCTGCCCACCGC
ATGGGCATGGGGCAGTTCCCGAGCCCCCATCACCACCAGCAGCAGCAGCCCCAGCACGCCTTCAACGCCC
TAATGGGCGAGCACATACACTACGGCGCGGGCAACATGAATGCCACGAGCGGCATCAGGCATGCGATGGG
GCCGGGGACTGTGAACGGAGGGCACCCCCCGAGCGCGCTGGCCCCCGCGGCCAGGTTTAACAACTCCCAG
TTCATGGGTCCCCCGGTGGCCAGCCAGGGAGGCTCCCTGCCGGCCAGCATGCAGCTGCAGAAGCTCAACA
ACCAGTATTTCAACCATCACCCCTACCCCCACAACCACTACATGCCGGATTTGCACCCTGCTGCAGGCCA
CCAGATGAACGGGACAAACCAGCACTTCCGAGATTGCAACCCCAAGCACAGCGGCGGCAGCAGCACCCCC
GGCGGCTCGGGCGGCAGCAGCACCCCCGGCGGCTCTGGCAGCAGCTCGGGCGGCGGCGCGGGCAGCAGCA
ACAGCGGCGGCGGCAGCGGCAGCGGCAACATGCCCGCCTCCGTGGCCCACG
